>Addgene plasmid #109820 | pHH0103_EIF4A1_DEAD | addgene full sequence | sequence record 213789 | Addgene NGS Result
TTGACAATTAATCATCGGCTCGTATAATGTGTGGAATTGTGAGCGGATAACAATTTCACACAGGAAACAG
CCAGTCCGTTTAGGTGTTTTCACGAGCACTTCACCAACAAGGACCATAGATTATGAAAATCGAAGAACAC
CATCACCATCACCATTCCAGCGGTAAGCTTATGTCCCCTATACTAGGTTATTGGAAAATTAAGGGCCTTG
TGCAACCCACTCGACTTCTTTTGGAATATCTTGAAGAAAAATATGAAGAGCATTTGTATGAGCGCGATGA
AGGTGATAAATGGCGAAACAAAAAGTTTGAATTGGGTTTGGAGTTTCCCAATCTTCCTTATTATATTGAT
GGTGATGTTAAATTAACACAGTCTATGGCCATCATACGTTATATAGCTGACAAGCACAACATGTTGGGTG
GTTGTCCAAAAGAGCGTGCAGAGATTTCAATGCTTGAAGGAGCGGTTTTGGATATTAGATACGGTGTTTC
GAGAATTGCATATAGTAAAGACTTTGAAACTCTCAAAGTTGATTTTCTTAGCAAGCTACCTGAAATGCTG
AAAATGTTCGAAGATCGTTTATGTCATAAAACATATTTAAATGGTGATCATGTAACCCATCCTGACTTCA
TGTTGTATGACGCTCTTGATGTTGTTTTATACATGGACCCAATGTGCCTGGATGCGTTCCCAAAATTAGT
TTGTTTTAAAAAACGTATTGAAGCTATCCCACAAATTGATAAGTACTTGAAATCCAGCAAGTATATAGCA
TGGCCTTTGCAGGGCTGGCAAGCCACGTTTGGTGGTGGCGACCATCCTCCAAAATCGGATCTGGAAGTTC
TGTTCCAGGGGCCCCTGTCCAGCGGTCTGGTTCCGCGTGGTTCCGGTACCGCGGCCCAGCCGGCCGAAAT
TGTGGATTCCTTCGACGACATGAACCTGTCTGAATCTCTGCTGCGTGGTATTTACGCATACGGTTTTGAA
AAACCGTCTGCGATTCAGCAGCGTGCGATCCTGCCGTGCATTAAAGGTTATGACGTCATCGCCCAGGCTC
AATCCGGTACTGGTAAAACCGCGACCTTTGCCATCTCTATCCTGCAGCAAATCGAACTGGATCTGAAAGC
TACTCAGGCGCTGGTTCTGGCTCCGACGCGTGAACTGGCCCAGCAGATCCAGAAGGTAGTTATGGCTCTG
GGCGACTATATGGGTGCATCTTGTCACGCATGCATCGGCGGTACTAATGTACGTGCTGAAGTTCAGAAGC
TGCAAATGGAAGCACCGCATATTATCGTAGGCACCCCGGGCCGTGTGTTCGACATGCTGAACCGCCGTTA
CCTGTCCCCGAAATACATCAAAATGTTCGTGCTGGACGAAGCGGACGAGATGCTGAGCCGTGGCTTCAAA
GATCAGATTTACGATATCTTCCAGAAACTGAACAGCAACACCCAGGTGGTTCTGCTGAGCGCGACCATGC
CATCCGATGTTCTGGAGGTCACCAAGAAATTCATGCGCGATCCTATCCGCATCCTGGTTAAAGCGGCCGC
ATA
[142 nt withheld, positions 1544-1685]
C
[98 nt withheld, positions 1687-1784]
AGTTTGTACTGGTGACGAAACTCAGTGTCTAGCTAGAGTGGC
[149 nt withheld, positions 1827-1975]
T
[41 nt withheld, positions 1977-2017]
T
[62 nt withheld, positions 2019-2080]
A
[35 nt withheld, positions 2082-2116]
CCTCCCTCAATCGGTTGAATGTCGCCCTTTTGTCTTTGGCGCTGGTAAACCATATGAA
[86 nt withheld, positions 2175-2260]
T
[54 nt withheld, positions 2262-2315]
CTAGCGCCGCCCTATACCTTGTCTGCCTCCCCGCGTTGCGTCGCGGTGCATGGAGCCGGGCCACCTCGAC
CTGAATGGAAGCCGGCGGCACCTCGCTAACGGATTCACCACTCCAAGAATTGGAGCCAATCAATTCTTGC
GGAGAACTGTGAATGCGCAAACCAACCCTTGGCAGAACATATCCATCGCGTCCGCCATCTCCAGCAGCCG
CACGCGGCGCATCTCGGGCAGCGTTGGGTCCTGGCCACGGGTGCGCATGATCGTGCTCCTGTCGTTGAGG
ACCCGGCTAGGCTGGCGGGGTTGCCTTACTGGTTAGCAGAATGAATCACCGATACGCGAGCGAACGTGAA
GCGACTGCTGCTGCAAAACGTCTGCGACCTGAGCAACAACATGAATGGTCTTCGGTTTCCGTGTTTCGTA
AAGTCTGGAAACGCGGAAGTCAGCGCCCTGCACCATTATGTTCCGGATCTGCATCGCAGGATGCTGCTGG
CTACCCTGTGGAACACCTACATCTGTATTAACGAAGCGCTGGCATTGACCCTGAGTGATTTTTCTCTGGT
CCCGCCGCATCCATACCGCCAGTTGTTTACCCTCACAACGTTCCAGTAACCGGGCATGTTCATCATCAGT
AACCCGTATCGTGAGCATCCTCTCTCGTTTCATCGGTATCATTACCCCCATGAACAGAAATCCCCCTTAC
ACGGAGGCATCAGTGACCAAACAGGAAAAAACCGCCCTTAACATGGCCCGCTTTATCAGAAGCCAGACAT
TAACGCTTCTGGAGAAACTCAACGAGCTGGACGCGGATGAACAGGCAGACATCTGTGAATCGCTTCACGA
CCACGCTGATGAGCTTTACCGCAGGATCCGCGAAATTGTAAGCGTTAATATTTTGTTAAAATTCGCGTTA
AATTTTTGTTAAATCAGCTCATTTTTTAACCAATAGGCCGAAATCGGCAAAATCCCTTATAAATCAAAAG
AATAGACCGAGATAGGGT
[37 nt withheld, positions 3314-3350]
AAAGAACGTGGACTCCAACGTCAAAGG
[49 nt withheld, positions 3378-3426]
T
[91 nt withheld, positions 3428-3518]
G
[124 nt withheld, positions 3520-3643]
CGCGGATCCTGCCTCGCGCGTTTCGGTGATGACGGTGAAAACCTCTGACACATGCAGCTCCCGGAGACGG
TCACAGCTTGTCTGTAAGCGGATGCCGGGAGCAGACAAGCCCGTCAGGGCGCGTCAGCGGGTGTTGGCGG
GTGTCGGGGCGCAGCCATGACCCAGTCACGTAGCGATAGCGGAGTGTATACTGGCTTAACTATGCGGCAT
CAGAGCAGATTGTACTGAGAGTGCACCATATGCGGTGTGAAATACCGCACAGATGCGTAAGGAGAAAATA
CCGCATCAGGCGCTCTTCCGCTTCCTCGCTCACTGACTCGCTGCGCTCGGTCGTTCGGCTGCGGCGAGCG
GTATCAGCTCACTCAAAGGCGGTAATACGGTTATCCACAGAATCAGGGGATAACGCAGGAAAGAACATGT
GAGCAAAAGGCCAGCAAAAGGCCAGGAACCGTAAAAAGGCCGCGTTGCTGGCGTTTTTCCATAGGCTCCG
CCCCCCTGACGAGCATCACAAAAATCGACGCTCAAGTCAGAGGTGGCGAAACCCGACAGGACTATAAAGA
TACCAGGGTTTCCCCCTGGAAGCTCCCTCGTGCGCTCTCCTGTTCCGACCCTGCCGCTTACCGGATACCT
GTCCGCCTTTCTCCCTTCGGGAAGCGTGGCGCTTTCTCATAGCTCACGCTGTAGGTATCTCAGTTCGGTG
TAGGTCGTTCGCTCCAAGCTGGGCTGTGTGCACGAACCCCCCGTTCAGCCCGACCGCTGCGCCTTATCCG
GTAACTATCGTCTTGAGTCCAACCCGGTAAGACACGACTTATCGCCACTGGCAGCAGCCACTGGTAACAG
GATTAGCAGAGCGAGGTATGTAGGCGGTGCTACAGAGTTCTTGAAGTGGTGGCCTAACTACGGCTACACT
AGAAGGACAGTATTTGGTATCTGCGCTCTGCTGAAGCCAGTTACCTTCGGAAAAAGAGTTGGTAGCTCTT
GATCCGGCAAACAAACCACCGCTGGTAGCGGTGGTTTTTTTGTTTGCAAGCAGCAGATTACGCGCAGAAA
AAAAGGATCTCAAGAAGATCCTTTGATCTTTTCTACGGGGTCTGACGCTCAGTGGAACGAAAACTCACGT
TAAGGGATTTTGGTCATGAGATTATCAAAAAGGATCTTCACCTAGATCCTTTTAAATTAAAAATGAAGTT
TTAAATCAATCTAAAGTATATATGAGTAAACTTGGTCTGACAGTTACCAATGCTTAATCAGTGAGGCACC
TATCTCAGCGATCTGTCTATTTCGTTCATCCATAGTTGCCTGACTCCCCGTCGTGTAGATAACTACGATA
CGGGAGGGCTTACCATCTGGCCCCAGTGCTGCAATGATACCGCGAGACCCACGCTCACCGGCTCCAGATT
TATCAGCAATAAACCAGCCAGCCGGAAGGGCCGAGCGCAGAAGTGGTCCTGCAACTTTATCCGCCTCCAT
CCAGTCTATTAATTGTTGCCGGGAAGCTAGAGTAAGTAGTTCGCCAGTTAATAGTTTGCGCAACGTTGTT
GCCATTGCTGCAGGCATCGTGGTGTCACGCTCGTCGTTTGGTATGGCTTCATTCAGCTCCGGTTCCCAAC
GATCAAGGCGAGTTACATGATCCCCCATGTTGTGCAAAAAAGCGGTTAGCTCCTTCGGTCCTCCGATCGT
TGTCAGAAGTAAGTTGGCCGCAGTGTTATCACTCATGGTTATGGCAGCACTGCATAATTCTCTTACTGTC
ATGCCATCCGTAAGATGCTTTTCTGTGACTGGTGAGTACTCAACCAAGTCATTCTGAGAATAGTGTATGC
GGCGACCGAGTTGCTCTTGCCCGGCGTCAACACGGGATAATACCGCGCCACATAGCAGAACTTTAAAAGT
GCTCATCATTGGAAAACGTTCTTCGGGGCGAAAACTCTCAAGGATCTTACCGCTGTTGAGATCCAGTTCG
ATGTAACCCACTCGTGCACCCAACTGATCTTCAGCATCTTTTACTTTCACCAGCGTTTCTGGGTGAGCAA
AAACAGGAAGGCAAAATGCCGCAAAAAAGGGAATAAGGGCGACACGGAAATGTTGAATACTCATACTCTT
CCTTTTTCAATATTATTGAAGCATTTATCAGGGTTATTGTCTCATGAGCGGATACATATTTGAATGTATT
TAGAAAAATAAACAAATAGGGGTTCCGCGCACATTTCCCCGAAAAGTGCCACCTGACGTCTAAGAAACCA
TTATTATCATGACATTAACCTATAAAAATAGGCGTATCACGAGGCCCTTTCGTCTTCAAGAATTCCCGAC
ACCATCGAATGGTGCAAAACCTTTCGCGGTATGGCATGATAGCGCCCGGAAGAGAGTCAATTCAGGGTGG
TGAATGTGAAACCAGTAACGTTATACGATGTCGCAGAGTATGCCGGTGTCTCTTATCAGACCGTTTCCCG
CGTGGTGAACCAGGCCAGCCACGTTTCTGCGAAAACGCGGGAAAAAGTGGAAGCGGCGATGGCGGAGCTG
AATTACATTCCCAACCGCGTGGCACAACAACTGGCGGGCAAACAGTCGTTGCTGATTGGCGTTGCCACCT
CCAGTCTGGCCCTGCACGCGCCGTCGCAAATTGTCGCGGCGATTAAATCTCGCGCCGATCAACTGGGTGC
CAGCGTGGTGGTGTCGATGGTAGAACGAAGCGGCGTCGAAGCCTGTAAAGCGGCGGTGCACAATCTTCTC
GCGCAACGCGTCAGTGGGCTGATCATTAACTATCCGCTGGATGACCAGGATGCCATTGCTGTGGAAGCTG
CCTGCACTAATGTTCCGGCGTTATTTCTTGATGTCTCTGACCAGACACCCATCAACAGTATTATTTTCTC
CCATGAAGACGGTACGCGACTGGGCGTGGAGCATCTGGTCGCATTGGGTCACCAGCAAATCGCGCTGTTA
GCGGGCCCATTAAGTTCTGTCTCGGCGCGTCTGCGTCTGGCTGGCTGGCATAAATATCTCACTCGCAATC
AAATTCAGCCGATAGCGGAACGGGAAGGCGACTGGAGTGCCATGTCCGGTTTTCAACAAACCATGCAAAT
GCTGAATGAGGGCATCGTTCCCACTGCGATGCTGGTTGCCAACGATCAGATGGCGCTGGGCGCAATGCGC
GCCATTACCGAGTCCGGGCTGCGCGTTGGTGCGGATATCTCGGTAGTGGGATACGACGATACCGAAGACA
GCTCATGTTATATCCCGCCGTTAACCACCATCAAACAGGATTTTCGCCTGCTGGGGCAAACCAGCGTGGA
CCGCTTGCTGCAACTCTCTCAGGGCCAGGCGGTGAAGGGCAATCAGCTGTTGCCCGTCTCACTGGTGAAA
AGAAAAACCACCCTGGCGCCCAATACGCAAACCGCCTCTCCCCGCGCGTTGGCCGATTCATTAATGCAGC
TGGCACGACAGGTTTCCCGACTGGAAAGCGGGCAGTGAGCGCAACGCAATTAATGTAAGTTAGCTCACTC
ATTAGGCACAATTCTCATGTTTGACAGCTTATCATCGACTGCACGGTGCACCAATGCTTCTGGCGTCAGG
CAGCCATCGGAAGCTGTGGTATGGCTGTGCAGGTCGTAAATCACTGCATAATTCGTGTCGCTCAAGGCGC
ACTCCCGTTCTGGATAATGTTTTTTGCGCCGACATCATAACGGTTCTGGCAAATATTCTGAAATGAGCTG
Features (pLannotate 1.2.2; 21 found; start..end, strand, type, name):
      1..29      +  promoter       tac promoter: strong E. coli promoter; hybrid between the trp and lac UV5 promoters
     37..53      +  protein_bind   lac operator: The lac repressor binds to the lac operator to inhibit transcription in E. coli. This inhibition can be relieved by adding lactose or isopropyl-β-D-thiogalactopyranoside (IPTG). lac repressor encoded by lacI
    138..155     +  CDS            6xHis: 6xHis affinity tag
    171..824     +  CDS            GST26_SCHJA: Experimental evidence at protein level: Swiss-Prot protein existence level 1. GST isoenzymes appear to play a central role in the parasite detoxification system. Other functions are also suspected including a role in increasing the solubility of haematin in the parasite gut. From Schistosoma japonicum (Blood fluke).
    906..1532    +  CDS            EIF4A1 (fragment): IF4A1_RABIT - Also known as DDX2A, EIF4A. Experimental evidence at protein level: Swiss-Prot protein existence level 1. ATP-dependent RNA helicase which is a subunit of the eIF4F complex involved in cap recognition and is required for mRNA binding to ribosome. In the current model of translation initiation, eIF4A unwinds RNA secondary structures in the 5'-UTR of mRNAs which is necessary to allow efficient binding of the small ribosomal subunit, and subsequent scanning for the initiator codon. From Oryctolagus cuniculus (Rabbit).
   1548..1595    +  terminator     fd terminator (sequence withheld): central terminator from bacteriophage fd (Otsuka and Kunisawa, 1982)
   1600..1812    +  CDS            M13 gene III (fragment) (sequence partly withheld): pIII; III; minor coat protein
   1827..2297    +  CDS            M13 gene III (fragment) (sequence partly withheld): pIII; III; minor coat protein
   2319..2389    +  CDS            TcR (fragment): tetracycline efflux protein; tet; confers resistance to tetracycline
   2631..3011    -  CDS            YPB1_ECOLX: Protein predicted: Swiss-Prot protein existence level 4. From Escherichia coli.
   3028..3179    +  CDS            rop (fragment): Rop protein, which maintains plasmids at low copy number; rop
   3215..3643    -  rep_origin     f1 ori (sequence partly withheld): f1 bacteriophage origin of replication; arrow indicates direction of (+) strand synthesis
   3652..3691    +  CDS            rop (fragment): Rop protein, which maintains plasmids at low copy number; rop
   3793..3933    +  misc_feature   bom: basis of mobility region from pBR322
   4119..4706    -  rep_origin     ori: high-copy-number ColE1/pMB1/pBR322/pUC origin of replication
   4877..5737    -  CDS            AmpR: β-lactamase; bla; confers resistance to ampicillin, carbenicillin, and related antibiotics
   5738..5842    -  promoter       AmpR promoter: bla
   5951..6028    +  promoter       lacIq promoter: lacI (mutant); In the lacIq allele, a single base change in the promoter boosts expression of the lacI gene about 10-fold.
   6029..7111    +  CDS            lacI: lac repressor; lacI; The lac repressor binds to the lac operator to inhibit transcription in E. coli. This inhibition can be relieved by adding lactose or isopropyl-β-D-thiogalactopyranoside (IPTG).
   7124..7145    +  protein_bind   CAP binding site: CAP binding activates transcription in the presence of cAMP. E. coli catabolite activator protein
   7164..7181    +  promoter       tet promoter (fragment): E. coli promoter for tetracycline efflux protein gene
