[The description below was written by a language model from this plasmid's Addgene catalogue record and pLannotate feature annotations shown in this document.]
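Description:
pHH0103_EIF4A1_DEAD is a bacterial expression plasmid of about 7.4 kb, built on the pHH0103 backbone, for producing and purifying the DEAD domain of human EIF4A1 in E. coli. The plasmid replicates from a ColE1/pBR322-type origin with an adjacent bom region. It is catalogued as low copy, although the rop gene is annotated only as two fragments interrupted by an f1 phage origin. Selection is by ampicillin, through a β-lactamase gene under its own promoter.

The expression cassette is driven by the hybrid tac promoter with a downstream lac operator. A lacI gene under the lacIq promoter is carried on the same plasmid, so transcription is kept repressed until it is induced with IPTG. The annotated coding features run from an N-terminal 6xHis tag, through Schistosoma japonicum glutathione S-transferase, to an EIF4A1 fragment of roughly 630 nt. This arrangement implies a His-GST fusion that can be purified by either nickel or glutathione affinity. The annotation tool matched the insert to the rabbit orthologue, but the catalogue entry gives the species as human, and the match probably reflects the strong conservation of this RNA helicase. The insert was cloned between SfiI and NotI sites and is followed by the phage fd terminator.

Downstream of the terminator lie fragments of M13 gene III and of the tetracycline resistance gene. Together with the f1 origin, these look like remnants of a phagemid-derived backbone rather than functional parts of the expressed product. The associated publication is a large-scale survey of ligands for peptide recognition modules, which suggests the purified domain was intended as a target protein in binding selections, though the record itself states only expression and purification.
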