Addgene plasmid #109820: pHH0103_EIF4A1_DEAD
Purpose: Protein expression and purification of EIF4A1_DEAD
Depositing lab: Sachdev Sidhu. Depositing organization: University of Toronto. Publication: Large-scale survey and database of high affinity ligands for peptide recognition modules. Teyra J, Kelil A, Jain S, Helmy M, Jajodia R, Hooda Y, Gu J, D'Cruz AA, Nicholson SE, Min J, Sudol M, Kim PM, Bader GD, Sidhu SS. Mol Syst Biol. 2020 Dec;16(12):e9310. doi: 10.15252/msb.20199310. PubMed 33438817.
Backbone
  Vector backbone: pHH0103
  Vector type: Bacterial Expression
Growth in bacteria
  Bacterial resistance: Ampicillin, 100 μg/mL
  Growth temperature: 37°C
  Growth strain: DH5alpha
  Copy number: Low Copy
Gene/Insert
  Gene/Insert name: EIF4A1_DEAD
  Species: H. sapiens (human)
  Entrez Gene: EIF4A1 (a.k.a. DDX2A, EIF-4A, EIF4A, eIF-4A-I, eIF4A-I)
  Cloning method: Restriction Enzyme; 5′ cloning site Sfi1 (unknown if destroyed); 3′ cloning site Not1 (unknown if destroyed)
Terms and licenses: Academic/Nonprofit Terms; Industry Terms: Not Available to Industry
How to cite: pHH0103_EIF4A1_DEAD was a gift from Sachdev Sidhu (Addgene plasmid # 109820 ; http://n2t.net/addgene:109820 ; RRID:Addgene_109820)
