>Addgene plasmid #109820 | pHH0103_EIF4A1_DEAD | depositor partial sequence | sequence record 206772 | pHH0103_EIF4A1_DEAD sequence 648 bps
GGCCCAGCCGGCCGAAATTGTGGATTCCTTCGACGACATGAACCTGTCTGAATCTCTGCTGCGTGGTATT
TACGCATACGGTTTTGAAAAACCGTCTGCGATTCAGCAGCGTGCGATCCTGCCGTGCATTAAAGGTTATG
ACGTCATCGCCCAGGCTCAATCCGGTACTGGTAAAACCGCGACCTTTGCCATCTCTATCCTGCAGCAAAT
CGAACTGGATCTGAAAGCTACTCAGGCGCTGGTTCTGGCTCCGACGCGTGAACTGGCCCAGCAGATCCAG
AAGGTAGTTATGGCTCTGGGCGACTATATGGGTGCATCTTGTCACGCATGCATCGGCGGTACTAATGTAC
GTGCTGAAGTTCAGAAGCTGCAAATGGAAGCACCGCATATTATCGTAGGCACCCCGGGCCGTGTGTTCGA
CATGCTGAACCGCCGTTACCTGTCCCCGAAATACATCAAAATGTTCGTGCTGGACGAAGCGGACGAGATG
CTGAGCCGTGGCTTCAAAGATCAGATTTACGATATCTTCCAGAAACTGAACAGCAACACCCAGGTGGTTC
TGCTGAGCGCGACCATGCCATCCGATGTTCTGGAGGTCACCAAGAAATTCATGCGCGATCCTATCCGCAT
CCTGGTTAAAGCGGCCGC
